Addgene plasmid #202840: TetO-CDK5RAP2
Purpose: Doxycycline inducible expression of CDK5RAP2 cDNA
Depositing lab: Matthew Anderson. Publication: Hominoid SVA-lncRNA AK057321 targets human-specific SVA retrotransposons in SCN8A and CDK5RAP2 to initiate neuronal maturation. Nadler MJS, Chang W, Ozkaynak E, Huo Y, Nong Y, Boillot M, Johnson M, Moreno A, Matthew P Anderson. Commun Biol. 2023 Mar 30;6(1):347. doi: 10.1038/s42003-023-04683-8. PubMed 36997626.
Backbone
  Vector backbone: modified from Addgene 41152
  Vector type: Mammalian Expression
  Selectable markers: Neomycin (select with G418)
Growth in bacteria
  Bacterial resistance: Kanamycin, 50 μg/mL
  Growth temperature: 37°C
  Growth strain: DH5alpha
  Copy number: Unknown
Gene/Insert
  Gene/Insert name: CDK5RAP2
  Species: H. sapiens (human)
  Entrez Gene: CDK5RAP2 (a.k.a. C48, Cep215, MCPH3)
  Promoter: TetO
  Cloning method: Restriction Enzyme; 5′ cloning site PciI (unknown if destroyed); 3′ cloning site AfeI (unknown if destroyed)
  Sequencing primers: 5′ whole plasmid sequencing; 3′ whole plasmid sequencing
Terms and licenses: Academic/Nonprofit Terms; Industry Terms: Not Available to Industry
How to cite: TetO-CDK5RAP2 was a gift from Matthew Anderson (Addgene plasmid # 202840 ; http://n2t.net/addgene:202840 ; RRID:Addgene_202840)
