[The description below was written by a language model from this plasmid's Addgene catalogue record and pLannotate feature annotations shown in this document.]
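Description:
TetO-CDK5RAP2 is a 9.6 kb mammalian expression plasmid for doxycycline-inducible expression of the human CDK5RAP2 cDNA (also known as CEP215 or MCPH3), built on a backbone modified from an earlier deposited plasmid. In bacteria it replicates from a high-copy ColE1/pUC-type origin and is selected with kanamycin. It also carries an f1 origin for single-stranded DNA production. A single NeoR/KanR (Tn5 aminoglycoside phosphotransferase) gene serves both hosts. It sits behind tandem bacterial (AmpR/bla) and SV40 enhancer/early promoters and is terminated by an HSV TK polyadenylation signal, giving kanamycin resistance in E. coli and G418 resistance in mammalian cells.

The expression cassette begins with a tetracycline response element, annotated as a fragment of the seven-copy tetO array, placed upstream of a minimal CMV promoter. This arrangement has little basal activity and depends on a tetracycline-controlled transactivator. No transactivator is annotated on this plasmid, so it presumably has to be provided separately, for example from a co-transfected construct or a cell line expressing it. The roughly 5.7 kb CDK5RAP2 open reading frame follows, flanked by remnants of a multiple cloning site, and is terminated by an SV40 poly(A) signal; no epitope tag or reporter is annotated. CDK5RAP2 encodes a centrosomal protein involved in centriole engagement and cohesion, spindle orientation and microtubule dynamics.

Short annotated fragments of SV40 large T antigen, ble and the bGH poly(A) signal, together with an HIV-1 cPPT/CTS element, appear to be leftovers of the backbone's history. No LTRs or packaging signal are annotated, so the plasmid looks suited to transfection rather than lentiviral delivery. The associated work concerns regulation of CDK5RAP2 during human neuronal maturation.
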