Features (pLannotate 1.2.2; 16 found; start..end, strand, type, name):
      4..176     +  protein_bind   tetracycline response element (fragment): contains seven copies of the tetracycline operator tetO tetracycline repressor TetR
    194..232     +  promoter       minimal CMV promoter: human cytomegalovirus (CMV) immediate early promoter
    250..283     +  misc_feature   MCS (fragment): multiple cloning site
    395..6073    +  CDS            CDK5RAP2: CK5P2_HUMAN - Also known as CEP215, KIAA1633. Experimental evidence at protein level: Swiss-Prot protein existence level 1. Potential regulator of CDK5 activity via its interaction with CDK5R1. Negative regulator of centriole disengagement (licensing) which maintains centriole engagement and cohesion. Involved in regulation of mitotic spindle orientation (By similarity). Plays a role in the spindle checkpoint activation by acting as a transcriptional regulator of both BUBR1 and MAD2 promoter. Together with EB1/MAPRE1, may promote microtubule polymerization, bundle formation, growth and dynamic
   6081..6112    +  misc_feature   MCS (fragment): multiple cloning site
   6129..6213    +  CDS            large T antigen (fragment): large T antigen from SV40 (simian virus 40)
   6236..6357    +  polyA_signal   SV40 poly(A) signal: SV40 polyadenylation signal
   6391..6819    -  rep_origin     f1 ori (sequence partly withheld): f1 bacteriophage origin of replication; arrow indicates direction of (+) strand synthesis
   6846..6950    +  promoter       AmpR promoter: bla
   6952..7309    +  promoter       SV40 promoter: SV40 enhancer and early promoter
   7344..8138    +  CDS            NeoR/KanR: aminoglycoside phosphotransferase from Tn5; aph(3')-II (or nptII); confers resistance to neomycin, kanamycin, and G418 (Geneticin®)
   8159..8311    +  CDS            ble (fragment): BLE_KLEPN - Experimental evidence at protein level: Swiss-Prot protein existence level 1. Binding protein with a strong affinity to the bleomycin family of antibiotics. Binds to CL990; an antimitotic-antibiotic compound. From Klebsiella pneumoniae.
   8370..8417    +  polyA_signal   HSV TK poly(A) signal: herpes simplex virus thymidine kinase polyadenylation signal (Cole and Stacy, 1985)
   8508..8524    -  polyA_signal   bGH poly(A) signal (fragment): bovine growth hormone polyadenylation signal
   8746..9334    +  rep_origin     ori: high-copy-number ColE1/pMB1/pBR322/pUC origin of replication
   9420..9537    +  misc_feature   cPPT/CTS: central polypurine tract and central termination sequence of HIV-1
>Addgene plasmid #202840 | TetO-CDK5RAP2 | addgene full sequence | sequence record 401481 | Addgene NGS Result
ATCTCGAGTTTACCACTCCCTATCAGTGATAGAGAAAAGTGAAAGTCGAGTTTACCACTCCCTATCAGTG
ATAGAGAAAAGTGAAAGTCGAGTTTACCACTCCCTATCAGTGATAGAGAAAAGTGAAAGTCGAGTTTACC
ACTCCCTATCAGTGATAGAGAAAAGTGAAAGTCGAGCTCGGTACCCGGGTCGAGGTAGGCGTGTACGGTG
GGAGGCCTATATAAGCAGAGCTCGTTTAGTGAACCGTCAAGCGCTACCGGACTCAGATCTCGAGCTCAAG
CTTGCTTACATTTGCTTCTGACACAACTGTGTTCACTAGCAACCTCAAACAGACACCATGGAGCAGAAGC
TGATCTCCGAGGAGGACCTGAACATGAATTCGGCCGGCCTGACCATGATGGACTTGGTGTTGGAAGAGGA
CGTCACCGTCCCTGGGACGCTCAGCGGCTGCAGTGGCCTTGTTCCCAGTGTACCAGATGACCTGGATGGC
ATCAACCCCAATGCTGGGTTGGGAAATGGTCTGCTCCCAAATGTGTCAGAAGAAACAGTGTCTCCCACCA
GAGCACGGAACATGAAGGACTTTGAAAATCAAATCACTGAATTGAAGAAAGAAAACTTTAACCTAAAGCT
CCGCATCTATTTCCTTGAGGAAAGAATGCAACAGGAATTTCATGGCCCCACTGAACATATCTACAAAACT
AACATTGAGCTCAAGGTGGAAGTAGAAAGTCTGAAGCGGGAACTCCAGGAGAGAGAGCAGCTGCTCATCA
AAGCCTCCAAAGCAGTTGAGAGCTTAGCTGAAGCAGGTGGCTCTGAAATCCAGCGGGTGAAAGAAGATGC
TCGAAAGAAGGTGCAGCAGGTGGAAGATCTCCTAACTAAAAGAATACTCCTTTTGGAAAAGGATGTGACA
GCCGCCCAGGCAGAACTGGAAAAGGCCTTTGCAGGGACAGAGACGGAGAAGGCTCTTCGGTTGCGTTTGG
AAAGCAAGCTTTCAGAGATGAAGAAGATGCACGAGGGGGACTTGGCGATGGCTCTGGTCCTGGATGAGAA
AGACAGACTGATTGAGGAGTTGAAGCTGTCTTTGAAGAGCAAAGAAGCTTTAATTCAGTGCCTTAAAGAG
GAGAAATCTCAGATGGCATGTCCTGATGAGAATGTGTCATCTGGAGAGCTCCGAGGACTTTGTGCTGCTC
CAAGGGAAGAAAAGGAGAGAGAAACTGAGGCTGCACAAATGGAGCATCAGAAGGAGAGAAACAGCTTTCA
AGAGAGGATCCAGGCACTTGAAGAGGACCTGAGAGAGAAGGAAAGAGAAATTGCTACAGAGAAGAAAAAT
AGTCTAAAGAGGGATAAAGCCATTCAGGGTTTAACCATGGCATTAAAATCAAAGGAAAAAAAGGTTGAAG
AACTTAACTCTGAAATTGAAAAGCTCAGTGCTGCCTTTGCTAAAGCCAGAGAGGCCCTACAGAAAGCACA
GACCCAGGAATTTCAGGGGTCTGAAGACTATGAGACTGCTCTATCAGGAAAGGAAGCCCTTTCGGCTGCG
CTGCGCTCACAAAACCTCACCAAGAGTACAGAGAACCACAGACTGCGTAGAAGCATTAAGAAGATCACCC
AGGAGCTGAGTGACTTGCAGCAGGAGAGGGAGAGACTGGAGAAGGACCTGGAGGAAGCCCATCGAGAGAA
GAGCAAAGGAGACTGCACCATCCGTGATCTTAGAAATGAAGTTGAAAAATTACGCAATGAAGTGAATGAA
AGAGAGAAAGCAATGGAAAATCGTTACAAGAGTCTTCTGAGTGAAAGCAATAAAAAATTGCACAATCAAG
AGCAAGTGATCAAACATCTAACAGAAAGTACCAATCAGAAGGACGTGTTGCTTCAGAAATTCAATGAAAA
AGATTTGGAAGTAATACAGCAGAACTGCTATTTAATGGCTGCAGAGGATCTTGAGCTCAGGAGTGAAGGC
TTAATAACAGAAAAGTGCTCTTCTCAACAGCCACCAGGCAGCAAAACCATCTTCTCTAAGGAAAAGAAAC
AATCATCAGACTATGAAGAGCTGATTCAGGTCTTAAAGAAAGAGCAGGACATCTATACCCATCTGGTCAA
ATCTCTGCAGGAATCAGACAGTATCAACAACCTGCAGGCTGAGTTAAACAAGATTTTTGCCCTGCGGAAG
CAACTGGAGCAGGATGTGCTTTCATATCAGAATTTGCGGAAGACCCTCGAGGAGCAGATCAGCGAAATTC
GGAGGCGGGAAGAAGAATCATTTTCACTTTATAGTGATCAAACATTTTATCTAAGTATTTGCCTTGAAGA
AAACAATCGGTTTCAAGTGGAACATTTTTCTCAAGAAGAACTTAAGAAAAAGGTCAGTGACCTTATACAG
CTAGTGAAGGAGCTGTATACAGACAACCAGCACCTGAAGAAAACCATTTTTGATCTCTCCTGCATGGGTT
TCCAGGGAAATGGGTTTCCAGATAGACTTGCGTCTACAGAACAAACAGAGCTTCTGGCTAGCAAGGAGGA
CGAGGACACGATCAAAATTGGGGAGGATGACGAGATTAATTTCCTGAGTGACCAGCATTTGCAGCAGAGT
AATGAGATTATGAAAGACCTTTCCAAAGGAGGCTGCAAAAATGGATACTTAAGGCACACGGAGTCTAAGA
TTTCAGATTGTGATGGGGCCCACGCACCTGGCTGCCTAGAAGAAGGTGCATTCATAAACCTGCTTGCCCC
TTTGTTCAATGAGAAGGCCACATTATTACTGGAATCCAGGCCAGACCTTCTGAAAGTGGTACGGGAACTG
CTTCTGGGACAACTATTCTTGACAGAGCAGGAAGTTTCTGGAGAACACCTTGATGGTAAAACTGAGAAGA
CACCTAAGCAAAAAGGTGAACTTGTACATTTTGTCCAAACCAACTCATTTTCCAAGCCACATGATGAACT
GAAGTTGTCTTGTGAGGCCCAGCTAGTAAAGGCAGGCGAAGTGCCCAAGGTAGGACTGAAAGATGCCTCA
GTGCAGACTGTGGCCACGGAGGGCGACCTGCTGAGATTCAAGCATGAAGCAACAAGAGAGGCTTGGGAAG
AGAAACCGATCAACACTGCACTCAGCGCAGAGCATCGGCCAGAGAACCTGCACGGGGTGCCTGGGTGGCA
GGCTGCCCTCCTTTCCCTCCCTGGTATTACCAACAGAGAGGCTAAGAAGTCCCGCTTGCCAATCCTAATA
AAACCATCCCGGTCATTAGGAAATATGTATCGTCTCCCTGCCACCCAGGAGGTGGTGACGCAGCTGCAGA
GCCAGATCTTGGAGCTGCAGGGGGAGCTGAAGGAGTTTAAAACTTGTAATAAGCAACTTCACCAAAAGTT
AATTCTGGCTGAAGCAGTGATGGAGGGGAGGCCAACGCCCGACAAAACGTTGCTGAATGCTCAGCCCCCT
GTGGGAGCAGCCTACCAGGACAGCCCAGGAGAGCAGAAAGGAATTAAAACCACATCTTCTGTCTGGAGAG
ACAAGGAAATGGACAGTGATCAGCAAAGAAGCTACGAGATTGACTCTGAGATTTGCCCACCTGATGACCT
TGCCAGCTTGCCATCATGCAAAGAAAATCCTGAAGATGTTCTGAGCCCAACTTCAGTAGCTACTTACCTG
AGTTCCAAGAGTCAGCCTTCTGCTAAAGTCAGTGTGATGGGGACTGATCAGTCAGAGAGCATTAATACCT
CAAATGAGACAGAATACTTAAAACAGAAAATCCATGACTTGGAAACTGAGCTGGAAGGCTACCAGAATTT
CATATTTCAGCTTCAAAAGCACTCCCAGTGCAGTGAGGCCATAATTACAGTTTTGTGTGGGACAGAAGGG
GCCCAGGATGGCTTGAGCAAGCCCAAGAATGGTTCTGATGGGGAAGAAATGACCTTTTCAAGTTTGCACC
AAGTGCGATACGTGAAACACGTGAAAATCCTCGGTCCGCTGGCCCCAGAGATGATTGACAGCAGGGTGCT
GGAGAACCTCAAACAGCAGCTGGAGGAACAGGAATACAAGCTGCAGAAGGAGCAGAATTTGAACATGCAA
CTTTTCAGTGAGATCCATAATCTGCAGAATAAGTTCAGAGATCTCTCACCTCCCAGATACGATTCATTAG
TTCAGTCCCAAGCCAGGGAGCTCTCCCTTCAACGGCAGCAGATTAAGGATGGCCATGGCATCTGTGTCAT
CTCCCGTCAACACATGAACACCATGATTAAGGCATTTGAGGAGTTGCTGCAGGCCAGTGATGTGGATTAC
TGTGTGGCCGAGGGTTTCCAGGAACAGCTGAATCAATGTGCTGAGCTGCTGGAGAAATTGGAAAAGCTAT
TTCTCAACGGAAAATCAGTTGGAGTGGAAATGAACACCCAGAATGAACTGATGGAGAGGATTGAGGAAGA
CAACTTAACCTACCAACATCTTCTGCCTGAATCTCCTGAGCCTTCAGCCTCTCATGCGCTCTCTGATTAT
GAAACATCTGAAAAGTCCTTCTTCTCACGAGACCAGAAGCAAGATAATGAGACAGAGAAGACTTCAGTTA
TGGTGAACAGTTTTTCTCAAGACTTACTAATGGAACACATACAGGAAATTCGAACTTTGAGAAAGCGTTT
AGAAGAATCTATTAAAACAAATGAGAAGCTACGGAAACAGTTGGAACGGCAAGGATCTGAATTTGTTCAA
GGTTCTACAAGCATTTTTGCTTCTGGTTCAGAGCTTCATAGTTCTCTAACATCAGAAATTCATTTCTTGA
GGAAGCAGAACCAGGCCCTCAATGCAATGCTCATTAAAGGATCCAGAGATAAACAGAAGGAGAATGACAA
ATTACGAGAGTCCCTCTCCAGGAAGACCGTGAGCCTGGAGCACCTTCAGCGGGAGTATGCCAGCGTGAAG
GAAGAAAATGAAAGGCTGCAGAAAGAAGGCAGCGAGAAGGAGAGACACAACCAGCAGCTGATCCAGGAGG
TCCGCTGCAGCGGCCAGGAGCTGAGCAGGGTGCAGGAGGAGCTGAAGTTGAGGCAGCAGCTGCTCTCACA
GAATGACAAGCTATTGCAGTCTCTCCGAGTGGAGCTGAAGGCGTATGAGAAGCTGGATGAAGAGCACAGG
AGACTGAGAGAGGCGTCGGGAGAAGGCTGGAAGGGGCAGGATCCTTTCAGGGACCTGCACAGCCTCCTGA
TGGAGATCCAGGCTCTGCGCTTGCAACTAGAAAGGAGCATCGAAACCAGCAGCACTCTGCAGAGCAGGCT
CAAGGAACAGCTGGCAAGGGGGGCAGAGAAGGCACAGGAAGGAGCCCTCACTCTGGCTGTCCAAGCCGTG
TCCATCCCTGAGGTGCCCCTTCAGCCTGACAAACACGATGGTGACAAATATCCCATGGAAAGTGATAATT
CATTTGATCTGTTTGATTCCTCCCAGGCAGTGACACCAAAATCAGTTTCAGAGACTCCTCCACTCTCTGG
GAATGACACGGACTCCCTCTCCTGCGACAGTGGCAGTTCGGCAACTAGCACTCCGTGTGTGTCCCGCCTG
GTCACTGGCCACCACCTGTGGGCCAGCAAGAATGGCCGCCATGTCCTGGGCCTGATTGAGGACTATGAGG
CCCTGCTCAAACAGATCAGCCAGGGACAGAGGCTCCTTGCTGAAATGGACATTCAAACCCAAGAGGCTCC
CAGCTCCACAAGTCAAGAGCTGGGAACAAAGGGTCCACACCCAGCACCACTGAGCAAGTTTGTGAGCAGT
GTGAGCACGGCCAAGCTGACCCTGGAAGAGGCCTACAGGCGGCTGAAGCTTCTCTGGAGAGTCTCACTCC
CCGAGGATGGCCAGTGCCCCCTTCACTGTGAGCAGATTGGAGAAATGAAGGCAGAGGTCACCAAACTACA
TAAAAAATTGTTTGAACAAGAAAAGAAGTTGCAAAACACCATGAAGCTTTTGCAGCTGAGCAAGCGCCAG
GAAAAAGTCATCTTTGATCAATTGGTCGTAACCCACAAAATCCTTCGGAAGGCCAGAGGAAACCTGGAGC
TTAGGCCTGGGGGAGCCCATCCAGGAACATGCAGTCCCAGCAGACCAGGCTCCGCGGCCGCTGCAGTCGA
CGGTACCGCGGGCCCGGGATCCACCGGATCTAGATAACTGATCATAATCAGCCATACCACATTTGTAGAG
GTTTTACTTGCTTTAAAAAACCTCCCACACCTCCCCCTGAACCTGAAACATAAAATGAATGCAATTGTTG
TTGTTAACTTGTTTATTGCAGCTTATAATGGTTACAAATAAAGCAATAGCATCACAAATTTCACAAATAA
AGCATTTTTTTCACTGCATTCTAGTTGTGGTTTGTCCAAACTCATCAATGTATCTTAACGCGTAAATTGT
AAGCGTTAATATTTTGTTAAAATTCGCGTTAAATTTTTGTTAAATCAGCTCATTTTTTAACCAATAGGCC
GAAATCGGCAAAATCCCTTATAAATCAAAAGAATAGACCGAGATAGGGT
[37 nt withheld, positions 6490-6526]
AAAGAACGTGGACTCCAACGTCAAAGG
[49 nt withheld, positions 6554-6602]
T
[91 nt withheld, positions 6604-6694]
G
[124 nt withheld, positions 6696-6819]
CAGGTGGCACTTTTCGGGGAAATGTGCGCGGAACCCCTATTTGTTTATTTTTCTAAATACATTCAAATAT
GTATCCGCTCATGAGACAATAACCCTGATAAATGCTTCAATAATATTGAAAAAGGAAGAGTCCTGAGGCG
GAAAGAACCAGCTGTGGAATGTGTGTCAGTTAGGGTGTGGAAAGTCCCCAGGCTCCCCAGCAGGCAGAAG
TATGCAAAGCATGCATCTCAATTAGTCAGCAACCAGGTGTGGAAAGTCCCCAGGCTCCCCAGCAGGCAGA
AGTATGCAAAGCATGCATCTCAATTAGTCAGCAACCATAGTCCCGCCCCTAACTCCGCCCATCCCGCCCC
TAACTCCGCCCAGTTCCGCCCATTCTCCGCCCCATGGCTGACTAATTTTTTTTATTTATGCAGAGGCCGA
GGCCGCCTCGGCCTCTGAGCTATTCCAGAAGTAGTGAGGAGGCTTTTTTGGAGGCCTAGGCTTTTGCAAA
GATCGATCAAGAGACAGGATGAGGATCGTTTCGCATGATTGAACAAGATGGATTGCACGCAGGTTCTCCG
GCCGCTTGGGTGGAGAGGCTATTCGGCTATGACTGGGCACAACAGACAATCGGCTGCTCTGATGCCGCCG
TGTTCCGGCTGTCAGCGCAGGGGCGCCCGGTTCTTTTTGTCAAGACCGACCTGTCCGGTGCCCTGAATGA
ACTGCAAGACGAGGCAGCGCGGCTATCGTGGCTGGCCACGACGGGCGTTCCTTGCGCAGCTGTGCTCGAC
GTTGTCACTGAAGCGGGAAGGGACTGGCTGCTATTGGGCGAAGTGCCGGGGCAGGATCTCCTGTCATCTC
ACCTTGCTCCTGCCGAGAAAGTATCCATCATGGCTGATGCAATGCGGCGGCTGCATACGCTTGATCCGGC
TACCTGCCCATTCGACCACCAAGCGAAACATCGCATCGAGCGAGCACGTACTCGGATGGAAGCCGGTCTT
GTCGATCAGGATGATCTGGACGAAGAGCATCAGGGGCTCGCGCCAGCCGAACTGTTCGCCAGGCTCAAGG
CGAGCATGCCCGACGGCGAGGATCTCGTCGTGACCCATGGCGATGCCTGCTTGCCGAATATCATGGTGGA
AAATGGCCGCTTTTCTGGATTCATCGACTGTGGCCGGCTGGGTGTGGCGGACCGCTATCAGGACATAGCG
TTGGCTACCCGTGATATTGCTGAAGAGCTTGGCGGCGAATGGGCTGACCGCTTCCTCGTGCTTTACGGTA
TCGCCGCTCCCGATTCGCAGCGCATCGCCTTCTATCGCCTTCTTGACGAGTTCTTCTGAGCGGGACTCTG
GGGTTCGAAATGACCGACCAAGCGACGCCCAACCTGCCATCACGAGATTTCGATTCCACCGCCGCCTTCT
ATGAAAGGTTGGGCTTCGGAATCGTTTTCCGGGACGCCGGCTGGATGATCCTCCAGCGCGGGGATCTCAT
GCTGGAGTTCTTCGCCCACCCTAGGGGGAGGCTAACTGAAACACGGAAGGAGACAATACCGGAAGGAACC
CGCGCTATGACGGCAATAAAAAGACAGAATAAAACGCACGGTGTTGGGTCGTTTGTTCATAAACGCGGGG
TTCGGTCCCAGGGCTGGCACTCTGTCGATACCCCACCGAGACCCCATTGGGGCCAATACGCCCGCGTTTC
TTCCTTTTCCCCACCCCACCCCCCAAGTTCGGGTGAAGGCCCAGGGCTCGCAGCCAACGTCGGGGCGGCA
GGCCCTGCCATAGCCTCAGGTTACTCATATATACTTTAGATTGATTTAAAACTTCATTTTTAATTTAAAA
GGATCTAGGTGAAGATCCTTTTTGATAATCTCATGACCAAAATCCCTTAACGTGAGTTTTCGTTCCACTG
AGCGTCAGACCCCGTAGAAAAGATCAAAGGATCTTCTTGAGATCCTTTTTTTCTGCGCGTAATCTGCTGC
TTGCAAACAAAAAAACCACCGCTACCAGCGGTGGTTTGTTTGCCGGATCAAGAGCTACCAACTCTTTTTC
CGAAGGTAACTGGCTTCAGCAGAGCGCAGATACCAAATACTGTTCTTCTAGTGTAGCCGTAGTTAGGCCA
CCACTTCAAGAACTCTGTAGCACCGCCTACATACCTCGCTCTGCTAATCCTGTTACCAGTGGCTGCTGCC
AGTGGCGATAAGTCGTGTCTTACCGGGTTGGACTCAAGACGATAGTTACCGGATAAGGCGCAGCGGTCGG
GCTGAACGGGGGGTTCGTGCACACAGCCCAGCTTGGAGCGAACGACCTACACCGAACTGAGATACCTACA
GCGTGAGCTATGAGAAAGCGCCACGCTTCCCGAAGGGAGAAAGGCGGACAGGTATCCGGTAAGCGGCAGG
GTCGGAACAGGAGAGCGCACGAGGGAGCTTCCAGGGGGAAACGCCTGGTATCTTTATAGTCCTGTCGGGT
TTCGCCACCTCTGACTTGAGCGTCGATTTTTGTGATGCTCGTCAGGGGGGCGGAGCCTATGGAAAAACGC
CAGCAACGCGGCCTTTTTACGGTTCCTGGCCTTTTGCTGGCCTTTTGCTCACATGTACAAATGGCAGTAT
TCATCCACAATTTTAAAAGAAAAGGGGGGATTGGGGGGTACAGTGCAGGGGAAAGAATAGTAGACATAAT
AGCAACAGACATACAAACTAAAGAATTACAAAAACAAATTACAAAAATTCAAAATTTTCGGGTTTATTAC
AGGGACAGCAGAGATCCAGTTTGGTTAG
